>Addgene plasmid #49710 | pVRb16_3622 | depositor full sequence | sequence record 74506 | pVRb16_3622 sequence 4327 bps
CTTGGATGAAAAGAAACCCACCGACGGTGTAACCCTGGCGGCCGATGCAACGAACTAACTCACAGGACGT
GCTCAGCACCGGATCCTGTCAATTTCCGCGATAGAGGAGGTAAAGATGAGCAAAGGAGAAGAACTTTTCA
CTGGAGTTGTCCCAATTCTTGTTGAATTAGATGGTGATGTTAATGGGCACAAATTTTCTGTCCGTGGAGA
GGGTGAAGGTGATGCTACAAACGGAAAACTCACCCTTAAATTTATTTGCACTACTGGAAAACTACCTGTT
CCGTGGCCAACACTTGTCACTACTCTGACCTATGGTGTTCAATGCTTTTCCCGTTATCCGGATCACATGA
AACGGCATGACTTTTTCAAGAGTGCCATGCCCGAAGGTTATGTACAGGAACGCACTATATCTTTCAAAGA
TGACGGGACCTACAAGACGCGTGCTGAAGTCAAGTTTGAAGGTGATACCCTTGTTAATCGTATCGAGTTA
AAGGGTATTGATTTTAAAGAAGATGGAAACATTCTTGGACACAAACTCGAGTACAACTTTAACTCACACA
ATGTATACATCACGGCAGACAAACAAAAGAATGGAATCAAAGCTAACTTCAAAATTCGCCACAACGTTGA
AGATGGTTCCGTTCAACTAGCAGACCATTATCAACAAAATACTCCAATTGGCGATGGCCCTGTCCTTTTA
CCAGACAACCATTACCTGTCGACACAATCTGTCCTTTCGAAAGATCCCAACGAAAAGCGTGACCACATGG
TCCTTCTTGAGTTTGTAACTGCTGCTGGGATTACACATGGCATGGATGAGCTCTACAAATAATAAATGTC
CAGACCTGCAGGCATGCAAGCCTCTAGAGGCATCAAATAAAACGAAAGGCTCAGTCGAAAGACTGGGCCT
TTCGTTTTATCTGTTGTTTGTCGGTGAACGCTCTCCTGAGTAGGACAAATCCGCCGCCCTAGACCTAGGG
TACGGGTTTTGCTGCCCGCAAACGGGCTGTTCTGGTGTTGCTAGTTTGTTATCAGAATCGCAGATCCGGC
TTCAGGTTTGCCGGCTGAAAGCGCTATTTCTTCCAGAATTGCCATGATTTTTTCCCCACGGGAGGCGTCA
CTGGCTCCCGTGTTGTCGGCAGCTTTGATTCGATAAGCAGCATCGCCTGTTTCAGGCTGTCTATGTGTGA
CTGTTGAGCTGTAACAAGTTGTCTCAGGTGTTCAATTTCATGTTCTAGTTGCTTTGTTTTACTGGTTTCA
CCTGTTCTATTAGGTGTTACATGCTGTTCATCTGTTACATTGTCGATCTGTTCATGGTGAACAGCTTTAA
ATGCACCAAAAACTCGTAAAAGCTCTGATGTATCTATCTTTTTTACACCGTTTTCATCTGTGCATATGGA
CAGTTTTCCCTTTGATATCTAACGGTGAACAGTTGTTCTACTTTTGTTTGTTAGTCTTGATGCTTCACTG
ATAGATACAAGAGCCATAAGAACCTCAGATCCTTCCGTATTTAGCCAGTATGTTCTCTAGTGTGGTTCGT
TGTTTTTGCGTGAGCCATGAGAACGAACCATTGAGATCATGCTTACTTTGCATGTCACTCAAAAATTTTG
CCTCAAAACTGGTGAGCTGAATTTTTGCAGTTAAAGCATCGTGTAGTGTTTTTCTTAGTCCGTTACGTAG
GTAGGAATCTGATGTAATGGTTGTTGGTATTTTGTCACCATTCATTTTTATCTGGTTGTTCTCAAGTTCG
GTTACGAGATCCATTTGTCTATCTAGTTCAACTTGGAAAATCAACGTATCAGTCGGGCGGCCTCGCTTAT
CAACCACCAATTTCATATTGCTGTAAGTGTTTAAATCTTTACTTATTGGTTTCAAAACCCATTGGTTAAG
CCTTTTAAACTCATGGTAGTTATTTTCAAGCATTAACATGAACTTAAATTCATCAAGGCTAATCTCTATA
TTTGCCTTGTGAGTTTTCTTTTGTGTTAGTTCTTTTAATAACCACTCATAAATCCTCATAGAGTATTTGT
TTTCAAAAGACTTAACATGTTCCAGATTATATTTTATGAATTTTTTTAACTGGAAAAGATAAGGCAATAT
CTCTTCACTAAAAACTAATTCTAATTTTTCGCTTGAGAACTTGGCATAGTTTGTCCACTGGAAAATCTCA
AAGCCTTTAACCAAAGGATTCCTGATTTCCACAGTTCTCGTCATCAGCTCTCTGGTTGCTTTAGCTAATA
CACCATAAGCATTTTCCCTACTGATGTTCATCATCTGAGCGTATTGGTTATAAGTGAACGATACCGTCCG
TTCTTTCCTTGTAGGGTTTTCAATCGTGGGGTTGAGTAGTGCCACACAGCATAAAATTAGCTTGGTTTCA
TGCTCCGTTAAGTCATAGCGACTAATCGCTAGTTCATTTGCTTTGAAAACAACTAATTCAGACATACATC
TCAATTGGTCTAGGTGATTTTAATCACTATACCAATTGAGATGGGCTAGTCAATGATAATTACTAGTCCT
TTTCCTTTGAGTTGTGGGTATCTGTAAATTCTGCTAGACCTTTGCTGGAAAACTTGTAAATTCTGCTAGA
CCCTCTGTAAATTCCGCTAGACCTTTGTGTGTTTTTTTTGTTTATATTCAAGTGGTTATAATTTATAGAA
TAAAGAAAGAATAAAAAAAGATAAAAAGAATAGATCCCAGCCCTGTGTATAACTCACTACTTTAGTCAGT
TCCGCAGTATTACAAAAGGATGTCGCAAACGCTGTTTGCTCCTCTACAAAACAGACCTTAAAACCCTAAA
GGCTTAAGTAGCACCCTCGCAAGCTCGGGCAAATCGCTGAATATTCCTTTTGTCTCCGACCATCAGGCAC
CTGAGTCGCTGTCTTTTTCGTGACATTCAGTTCGCTGCGCTCACGGCTCTGGCAGTGAATGGGGGTAAAT
GGCACTACAGGCGCCTTTTATGGATTCATGCAAGGAAACTACCCATAATACAAGAAAAGCCCGTCACGGG
CTTCTCAGGGCGTTTTATGGCGGGTCTGCTATGTGGTGCTATCTGACTTTTTGCTGTTCAGCAGTTCCTG
CCCTCTGATTTTCCAGTCTGACCACTTCGGATTATCCCGTGACAGGTCATTCAGACTGGCTAATGCACCC
AGTAAGGCAGCGGTATCATCAACAGGCTTACCCGTCTTACTGTCCCTAGTGCTTGGATTCTCACCAATAA
AAAACGCCCGGCGGCAACCGAGCGTTCTGAACAAATCCAGATGGAGTTCTGAGGTCATTACTGGATCTAT
CAACAGGAGTCCAAGCGAGCTCTCGAACCCCAGAGTCCCGCTCAGAAGAACTCGTCAAGAAGGCGATAGA
AGGCGATGCGCTGCGAATCGGGAGCGGCGATACCGTAAAGCACGAGGAAGCGGTCAGCCCATTCGCCGCC
AAGCTCTTCAGCAATATCACGGGTAGCCAACGCTATGTCCTGATAGCGGTCCGCCACACCCAGCCGGCCA
CAGTCGATGAATCCAGAAAAGCGGCCATTTTCCACCATGATATTCGGCAAGCAGGCATCGCCATGGGTCA
CGACGAGATCCTCGCCGTCGGGCATGCGCGCCTTGAGCCTGGCGAACAGTTCGGCTGGCGCGAGCCCCTG
ATGCTCTTCGTCCAGATCATCCTGATCGACAAGACCGGCTTCCATCCGAGTACGTGCTCGCTCGATGCGA
TGTTTCGCTTGGTGGTCGAATGGGCAGGTAGCCGGATCAAGCGTATGCAGCCGCCGCATTGCATCAGCCA
TGATGGATACTTTCTCGGCAGGAGCAAGGTGAGATGACAGGAGATCCTGCCCCGGCACTTCGCCCAATAG
CAGCCAGTCCCTTCCCGCTTCAGTGACAACGTCGAGCACAGCTGCGCAAGGAACGCCCGTCGTGGCCAGC
CACGATAGCCGCGCTGCCTCGTCCTGCAGTTCATTCAGGGCACCGGACAGGTCGGTCTTGACAAAAAGAA
CCGGGCGCCCCTGCGCTGACAGCCGGAACACGGCGGCATCAGAGCAGCCGATTGTCTGTTGTGCCCAGTC
ATAGCCGAATAGCCTCTCCACCCAAGCGGCCGGAGAACCTGCGTGCAATCCATCTTGTTCAATCATGCGA
AACGATCCTCATCCTGTCTCTTGATCAGATCTTGATCCCCTGCGCCATCAGATCCTTGGCGGCAAGAAAG
CCATCCAGTTTACTTTGCAGGGCTTCCCAACCTTACCAGAGGGCGCCCCAGCTGGCAATTCCGACGTCTA
AGAAACCATTATTATCATGACATTAACCTATAAAAATAGGCGTATCACGAGGCCCTT
Features (pLannotate 1.2.2; 8 found; start..end, strand, type, name):
    116..829     +  CDS            Superfolder GFP: Superfolder GFP is a basic (constitutively fluorescent) green fluorescent protein published in 2005, derived from Aequorea victoria. It is reported to be a very rapidly-maturing weak dimer.
    843..861     +  misc_feature   MCS (fragment): pUC18/19 multiple cloning site
    874..960     +  terminator     rrnB T1 terminator: Escherichia coli rrnB; transcription terminator T1 from the E. coli rrnB gene
   1495..2445    -  CDS            Rep101: RepA protein needed for replication with the pSC101 origin; rep101
   2493..2715    -  rep_origin     pSC101 ori: low-copy replication origin that requires the Rep101 protein
   3207..3301    -  terminator     lambda t0 terminator: transcription terminator from phage lambda
   3335..4126    -  CDS            neo: KKA2_KLEPN - Also known as kan, nptII. Experimental evidence at protein level: Swiss-Prot protein existence level 1. Resistance to kanamycin, neomycin, paromomycin, ribostamycin, butirosin and gentamicin B. From Klebsiella pneumoniae.
   4158..4277    -  CDS            tnpA (fragment): TN5P_ECOLX - Also known as tnp. Experimental evidence at protein level: Swiss-Prot protein existence level 1. Mediates transposition of transposon Tn5 by a 'cut and paste' mechanism. First, the monomeric transposase binds the 19 bp inverted DNA repeats flanking the transposon. Then, dimerization of the DNA- bound transposase creates a synaptic DNA complex. After nicking of the first DNA strand, excision of the transposon proceeds through a series of intermediates. The transposase then mediates the insertion of the transposon at a new site by strand transfer. The activity of the wild- type tran
