[The description below was written by a language model from this plasmid's Addgene catalogue record and pLannotate feature annotations shown in this document.]
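Description:
pVRb16_3622 is a low-copy bacterial reporter plasmid built on the pVRb backbone for synthetic biology work in Escherichia coli. It replicates from the pSC101 origin, which depends on the plasmid-encoded Rep101 (RepA) protein and accounts for the low copy number. Selection is with kanamycin through the neo/nptII aminoglycoside phosphotransferase gene, which is followed by a phage lambda t0 terminator. A short annotated fragment of the Tn5 transposase next to the resistance gene is most likely a remnant of the Tn5-derived source of the kanamycin cassette rather than a functional element.

The payload is superfolder GFP (sfgfp), a rapidly maturing green fluorescent protein derived from Aequorea victoria. According to the catalogue entry it is driven by the promoter Pecf16_3622. This promoter is not picked up by the automated feature table, but it presumably lies in the short region upstream of the sfGFP coding sequence, which begins near the start of the 4,327 nt sequence. Downstream of the reporter are a small fragment of a pUC-type multiple cloning site and the E. coli rrnB T1 terminator, which insulates the reporter transcript from the rest of the plasmid.

The promoter name and the associated publication on orthogonal switches built from sigma factors, anti-sigmas and their promoters suggest that Pecf16_3622 responds to an extracytoplasmic function (ECF) sigma factor. The plasmid would then serve as a fluorescent readout of promoter activity when a sigma factor, and optionally an anti-sigma, is supplied from a separate compatible plasmid. Such measurements allow cognate activation and crosstalk to be quantified. The record does not itself name the partner sigma factor construct.
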