Addgene plasmid #49710: pVRb16_3622
Depositing lab: Christopher Voigt. Depositing organization: University of California, San Francisco (UCSF). Publication: Design of orthogonal genetic switches based on a crosstalk map of sigmas, anti-sigmas, and promoters. Rhodius VA, Segall-Shapiro TH, Sharon BD, Ghodasara A, Orlova E, Tabakh H, Burkhardt DH, Clancy K, Peterson TC, Gross CA, Voigt CA. Mol Syst Biol. 2013 Oct 29;9:702. doi: 10.1038/msb.2013.58. PubMed 24169405.
Backbone
  Vector backbone: pVRb
  Vector type: Bacterial Expression, Synthetic Biology
Growth in bacteria
  Bacterial resistance: Kanamycin, 50 μg/mL
  Growth temperature: 37°C
  Growth strain: DH10B
  Copy number: Low Copy
Gene/Insert
  Gene/Insert name: sfgfp
  Species: Synthetic; Aequorea victoria
  Promoter: Pecf16_3622
  Cloning method: Ligation Independent Cloning
  Sequencing primers: 5′ tggcaattccgacgtctaag; 3′ cgttcaccgacaaacaacag
Terms and licenses: Academic/Nonprofit Terms; Industry Terms: Not Available to Industry
How to cite: pVRb16_3622 was a gift from Christopher Voigt (Addgene plasmid # 49710 ; http://n2t.net/addgene:49710 ; RRID:Addgene_49710)
