>Addgene plasmid #49710 | pVRb16_3622 | depositor partial sequence | sequence record 74098 | pECF promoter
CTTGGATGAAAAGAAACCCACCGACGGTGTAACCCTGGCGGCCGATGCAACGAACTAACTCACAGGACGT
GCTCAGCACC
