>Addgene plasmid #49710 | pVRb16_3622 | depositor partial sequence | sequence record 74099 | pVRb backbone
GGATCCTGTCAATTTCCGCGATAGAGGAGGTAAAGATGAGCAAAGGAGAAGAACTTTTCACTGGAGTTGT
CCCAATTCTTGTTGAATTAGATGGTGATGTTAATGGGCACAAATTTTCTGTCCGTGGAGAGGGTGAAGGT
GATGCTACAAACGGAAAACTCACCCTTAAATTTATTTGCACTACTGGAAAACTACCTGTTCCGTGGCCAA
CACTTGTCACTACTCTGACCTATGGTGTTCAATGCTTTTCCCGTTATCCGGATCACATGAAACGGCATGA
CTTTTTCAAGAGTGCCATGCCCGAAGGTTATGTACAGGAACGCACTATATCTTTCAAAGATGACGGGACC
TACAAGACGCGTGCTGAAGTCAAGTTTGAAGGTGATACCCTTGTTAATCGTATCGAGTTAAAGGGTATTG
ATTTTAAAGAAGATGGAAACATTCTTGGACACAAACTCGAGTACAACTTTAACTCACACAATGTATACAT
CACGGCAGACAAACAAAAGAATGGAATCAAAGCTAACTTCAAAATTCGCCACAACGTTGAAGATGGTTCC
GTTCAACTAGCAGACCATTATCAACAAAATACTCCAATTGGCGATGGCCCTGTCCTTTTACCAGACAACC
ATTACCTGTCGACACAATCTGTCCTTTCGAAAGATCCCAACGAAAAGCGTGACCACATGGTCCTTCTTGA
GTTTGTAACTGCTGCTGGGATTACACATGGCATGGATGAGCTCTACAAATAATAAATGTCCAGACCTGCA
GGCATGCAAGCCTCTAGAGGCATCAAATAAAACGAAAGGCTCAGTCGAAAGACTGGGCCTTTCGTTTTAT
CTGTTGTTTGTCGGTGAACGCTCTCCTGAGTAGGACAAATCCGCCGCCCTAGACCTAGGGTACGGGTTTT
GCTGCCCGCAAACGGGCTGTTCTGGTGTTGCTAGTTTGTTATCAGAATCGCAGATCCGGCTTCAGGTTTG
CCGGCTGAAAGCGCTATTTCTTCCAGAATTGCCATGATTTTTTCCCCACGGGAGGCGTCACTGGCTCCCG
TGTTGTCGGCAGCTTTGATTCGATAAGCAGCATCGCCTGTTTCAGGCTGTCTATGTGTGACTGTTGAGCT
GTAACAAGTTGTCTCAGGTGTTCAATTTCATGTTCTAGTTGCTTTGTTTTACTGGTTTCACCTGTTCTAT
TAGGTGTTACATGCTGTTCATCTGTTACATTGTCGATCTGTTCATGGTGAACAGCTTTAAATGCACCAAA
AACTCGTAAAAGCTCTGATGTATCTATCTTTTTTACACCGTTTTCATCTGTGCATATGGACAGTTTTCCC
TTTGATATCTAACGGTGAACAGTTGTTCTACTTTTGTTTGTTAGTCTTGATGCTTCACTGATAGATACAA
GAGCCATAAGAACCTCAGATCCTTCCGTATTTAGCCAGTATGTTCTCTAGTGTGGTTCGTTGTTTTTGCG
TGAGCCATGAGAACGAACCATTGAGATCATGCTTACTTTGCATGTCACTCAAAAATTTTGCCTCAAAACT
GGTGAGCTGAATTTTTGCAGTTAAAGCATCGTGTAGTGTTTTTCTTAGTCCGTTACGTAGGTAGGAATCT
GATGTAATGGTTGTTGGTATTTTGTCACCATTCATTTTTATCTGGTTGTTCTCAAGTTCGGTTACGAGAT
CCATTTGTCTATCTAGTTCAACTTGGAAAATCAACGTATCAGTCGGGCGGCCTCGCTTATCAACCACCAA
TTTCATATTGCTGTAAGTGTTTAAATCTTTACTTATTGGTTTCAAAACCCATTGGTTAAGCCTTTTAAAC
TCATGGTAGTTATTTTCAAGCATTAACATGAACTTAAATTCATCAAGGCTAATCTCTATATTTGCCTTGT
GAGTTTTCTTTTGTGTTAGTTCTTTTAATAACCACTCATAAATCCTCATAGAGTATTTGTTTTCAAAAGA
CTTAACATGTTCCAGATTATATTTTATGAATTTTTTTAACTGGAAAAGATAAGGCAATATCTCTTCACTA
AAAACTAATTCTAATTTTTCGCTTGAGAACTTGGCATAGTTTGTCCACTGGAAAATCTCAAAGCCTTTAA
CCAAAGGATTCCTGATTTCCACAGTTCTCGTCATCAGCTCTCTGGTTGCTTTAGCTAATACACCATAAGC
ATTTTCCCTACTGATGTTCATCATCTGAGCGTATTGGTTATAAGTGAACGATACCGTCCGTTCTTTCCTT
GTAGGGTTTTCAATCGTGGGGTTGAGTAGTGCCACACAGCATAAAATTAGCTTGGTTTCATGCTCCGTTA
AGTCATAGCGACTAATCGCTAGTTCATTTGCTTTGAAAACAACTAATTCAGACATACATCTCAATTGGTC
TAGGTGATTTTAATCACTATACCAATTGAGATGGGCTAGTCAATGATAATTACTAGTCCTTTTCCTTTGA
GTTGTGGGTATCTGTAAATTCTGCTAGACCTTTGCTGGAAAACTTGTAAATTCTGCTAGACCCTCTGTAA
ATTCCGCTAGACCTTTGTGTGTTTTTTTTGTTTATATTCAAGTGGTTATAATTTATAGAATAAAGAAAGA
ATAAAAAAAGATAAAAAGAATAGATCCCAGCCCTGTGTATAACTCACTACTTTAGTCAGTTCCGCAGTAT
TACAAAAGGATGTCGCAAACGCTGTTTGCTCCTCTACAAAACAGACCTTAAAACCCTAAAGGCTTAAGTA
GCACCCTCGCAAGCTCGGGCAAATCGCTGAATATTCCTTTTGTCTCCGACCATCAGGCACCTGAGTCGCT
GTCTTTTTCGTGACATTCAGTTCGCTGCGCTCACGGCTCTGGCAGTGAATGGGGGTAAATGGCACTACAG
GCGCCTTTTATGGATTCATGCAAGGAAACTACCCATAATACAAGAAAAGCCCGTCACGGGCTTCTCAGGG
CGTTTTATGGCGGGTCTGCTATGTGGTGCTATCTGACTTTTTGCTGTTCAGCAGTTCCTGCCCTCTGATT
TTCCAGTCTGACCACTTCGGATTATCCCGTGACAGGTCATTCAGACTGGCTAATGCACCCAGTAAGGCAG
CGGTATCATCAACAGGCTTACCCGTCTTACTGTCCCTAGTGCTTGGATTCTCACCAATAAAAAACGCCCG
GCGGCAACCGAGCGTTCTGAACAAATCCAGATGGAGTTCTGAGGTCATTACTGGATCTATCAACAGGAGT
CCAAGCGAGCTCTCGAACCCCAGAGTCCCGCTCAGAAGAACTCGTCAAGAAGGCGATAGAAGGCGATGCG
CTGCGAATCGGGAGCGGCGATACCGTAAAGCACGAGGAAGCGGTCAGCCCATTCGCCGCCAAGCTCTTCA
GCAATATCACGGGTAGCCAACGCTATGTCCTGATAGCGGTCCGCCACACCCAGCCGGCCACAGTCGATGA
ATCCAGAAAAGCGGCCATTTTCCACCATGATATTCGGCAAGCAGGCATCGCCATGGGTCACGACGAGATC
CTCGCCGTCGGGCATGCGCGCCTTGAGCCTGGCGAACAGTTCGGCTGGCGCGAGCCCCTGATGCTCTTCG
TCCAGATCATCCTGATCGACAAGACCGGCTTCCATCCGAGTACGTGCTCGCTCGATGCGATGTTTCGCTT
GGTGGTCGAATGGGCAGGTAGCCGGATCAAGCGTATGCAGCCGCCGCATTGCATCAGCCATGATGGATAC
TTTCTCGGCAGGAGCAAGGTGAGATGACAGGAGATCCTGCCCCGGCACTTCGCCCAATAGCAGCCAGTCC
CTTCCCGCTTCAGTGACAACGTCGAGCACAGCTGCGCAAGGAACGCCCGTCGTGGCCAGCCACGATAGCC
GCGCTGCCTCGTCCTGCAGTTCATTCAGGGCACCGGACAGGTCGGTCTTGACAAAAAGAACCGGGCGCCC
CTGCGCTGACAGCCGGAACACGGCGGCATCAGAGCAGCCGATTGTCTGTTGTGCCCAGTCATAGCCGAAT
AGCCTCTCCACCCAAGCGGCCGGAGAACCTGCGTGCAATCCATCTTGTTCAATCATGCGAAACGATCCTC
ATCCTGTCTCTTGATCAGATCTTGATCCCCTGCGCCATCAGATCCTTGGCGGCAAGAAAGCCATCCAGTT
TACTTTGCAGGGCTTCCCAACCTTACCAGAGGGCGCCCCAGCTGGCAATTCCGACGTCTAAGAAACCATT
ATTATCATGACATTAACCTATAAAAATAGGCGTATCACGAGGCCCTT
