>Addgene plasmid #49710 | pVRb16_3622 | addgene partial sequence | sequence record 77050 | psc101-For 5'-GATCAGATCATGATCCCCTGCGCCATCAGATCC-3'
GGCGGCAAGAAAGCCATCCAGTTTACTTTGCAGGGCTTCCCAACCTTACCAGAGGGCGCCCCAGCTGGCA
ATTCCGACGTCTAAGAAACCATTATTATCATGACATTAACCTATAAAAATAGGCGTATCACGAGGCCCTT
CTTGGATGAAAAGAAACCCACCGACGGTGTAACCCTGGCGGCCGATGCAACGAACTAACTCACAGGACGT
GCTCAGCACCGGATCCTGTCAATTTCCGCGATAGAGGAGGTAAAGATGAGCAAAGGAGAAGAACTTTTCA
CTGGAGTTGTCCCAATTCTTGTTGAATTAGATGGTGATGTTAATGGGCACAAATTTTCTGTCCGTGGAGA
GGGTGAAGGTGATGCTACAAACGGAAAACTCACCCTTAAATTTATTTGCACTACTGGAAAACTACCTGTT
CCGTGGCCAACACTTGTCACTACTCTGACCTATGGTGTTCAATGCTTTTCCCGTTATCCGGATCACATGA
AACGGCATGACTTTTTCAAGAGTGCCATGCCCGAAGGTTATGTACAGGAACGCACTATATCTTTCAAAGA
TGACGGGACCTACAAGACGCGTGCTGAAGTCAAGTTTGAAGGTGATACCCTTGTTAATCGTATCGAGTTA
AAGGGTATTGATTTTAAAGAAGATGGAAACATTCTTGGACACAAACTCGAGTACAACTTTAACTCACACA
ATGTATACATCACGGCAGACAAACAAAAGAATGGAATCAAAGCTAACTTCAAAATTCGCCACAACGTTGA
AGATGGTTCCGTTCAACTAGCAGACCATTATCAACAAAATACTCCAATTGGCGATGGCCCTGTCCTTTTA
CCAGACAACCATTACCTGTCGACACAATCTGTCCTTTCGAAAGATCCCAACGAAAAGCGTGACCACATGG
TCCTTCTTGAGTTTGTAACTGCTGCTGGGATTACACATGGCATGGATGAGCTCTACAAATAATAAATGTC
CAGACCTGCAGGCATGCAAGC
